>Addgene plasmid #69647 | MP-J | depositor full sequence | sequence record 123387 | Full Sequence
CACTCGGTCGCTACGCTCCGGGCGTGAGACTGCGGCGGGCGCTGCGGACACATACAAAGTTACCCACAGA
TTCCGTGGATAAGCAGGGGACTAACATGTGAGGCAAAACAGCAGGGCCGCGCCGGTGGCGTTTTTCCATA
GGCTCCGCCCTCCTGCCAGAGTTCACATAAACAGACGCTTTTCCGGTGCATCTGTGGGAGCCGTGAGGCT
CAACCATGAATCTGACAGTACGGGCGAAACCCGACAGGACTTAAAGATCCCCACCGTTTCCGGCGGGTCG
CTCCCTCTTGCGCTCTCCTGTTCCGACCCTGCCGTTTACCGGATACCTGTTCCGCCTTTCTCCCTTACGG
GAAGTGTGGCGCTTTCTCATAGCTCACACACTGGTATCTCGGCTCGGTGTAGGTCGTTCGCTCCAAGCTG
GGCTGTAAGCAAGAACTCCCCGTTCAGCCCGACTGCTGCGCCTTATCCGGTAACTGTTCACTTGAGTCCA
ACCCGGAAAAGCACGGTAAAACGCCACTGGCAGCAGCCATTGGTAACTGGGAGTTCGCAGAGGATTTGTT
TAGCTAAACACGCGGTTGCTCTTGAAGTGTGCGCCAAAGTCCGGCTACACTGGAAGGACAGATTTGGTTG
CTGTGCTCTGCGAAAGCCAGTTACCACGGTTAAGCAGTTCCCCAACTGACTTAACCTTCGATCAAACCAC
CTCCCCAGGTGGTTTTTTCGTTTACAGGGCAAAAGATTACGCGCAGAAAAAAAGGATCTCAAGAAGATCC
TTTGATCTTTTCTACTGAACCGCTCTAGATTTCAGTGCAATTTATCTCTTCAAATGTAGCACCTGAAGTC
AGCCCAGGAGGAAGAGGACATCCGGTCAAATAAAACGAAAGGCTCAGTCGAAAGACTGGGCCTTTCGTTT
TAGACTTAGGGACCCTTTATGACAACTTGACGGCTACATCATTCACTTTTTCTTCACAACCGGCACGGAA
CTCGCTCGGGCTGGCCCCGGTGCATTTTTTAAATACCCGCGAGAAATAGAGTTGATCGTCAAAACCAACA
TTGCGACCGACGGTGGCGATAGGCATCCGGGTGGTGCTCAAAAGCAGCTTCGCCTGGCTGATACGTTGGT
CCTCGCGCCAGCTTAAGACGCTAATCCCTAACTGCTGGCGGAAAAGATGTGACAGACGCGACGGCGACAA
GCAAACATGCTGTGCGACGCTGGCGATATCAAAATTGCTGTCTGCCAGGTGATCGCTGATGTACTGACAA
GCCTCGCGTACCCGATTATCCATCGGTGGATGGAGCGACTCGTTAATCGCTTCCATGCGCCGCAGTAACA
ATTGCTCAAGCAGATTTATCGCCAGCAGCTCCGAATAGCGCCCTTCCCCTTGCCCGGCGTTAATGATTTG
CCCAAACAGGTCGCTGAAATGCGGCTGGTGCGCTTCATCCGGGCGAAAGAACCCCGTATTGGCAAATATT
GACGGCCAGTTAAGCCATTCATGCCAGTAGGCGCGCGGACGAAAGTAAACCCACTGGTGATACCATTCGC
GAGCCTCCGGATGACGACCGTAGTGATGAATCTCTCCTGGCGGGAACAGCAAAATATCACCCGGTCGGCA
AACAAATTCTCGTCCCTGATTTTTCACCACCCCCTGACCGCGAATGGTGAGATTGAGAATATAACCTTTC
ATTCCCAGCGGTCGGTCGATAAAAAAATCGAGATAACCGTTGGCCTCAATCGGCGTTAAACCCGCCACCA
GATGGGCATTAAACGAGTATCCCGGCAGCAGGGGATCATTTTGCGCTTCAGCCATACTTTTCATACTCCC
ACCATTCAGAGAAGAAACCAATTGTCCATATTGCATCAGACATTGCCGTCACTGCGTCTTTTACTGGCTC
TTCTCGCTAACCCAACCGGTAACCCCGCTTATTAAAAGCATTCTGTAACAAAGCGGGACCAAAGCCATGA
CAAAAACGCGTAACAAAAGTGTCTATAATCACGGCAGAAAAGTCCACATTGATTATTTGCACGGCGTCAC
ACTTTGCTATGCCATAGCATTTTTATCCATAAGATTAGCGGATCCTACCTGACGCTTTTTATCGCAACTC
TCTACTGTTTCTCCATACCCGTTTTTTTGGACGCGTACAACTCAAGTCTGACATAAATGACCGCTATGGC
AAGATATTTGGGTCCTAAGCTCAAGCTGAGCCGTCGTGAGGGCACCGACTTATTCCTTAAGTCTGGCGTT
CGCGCGATCGATACCAAGTGTAAAATTGAACAAGCTCCTGGCCAGCACGGTGCGCGTAAACCGCGTCTGT
CTGACTATGGTGTGCAGTTGCGTGAAAAGCAAAAAGTTCGCCGTATCTATGGTGTGCTGGAGCGTCAGTT
CCGTAACTACTACAAAGAAGCAGCACGTCTGAAAGGCAACACCGGTGAAAACCTGTTGGCTCTGCTGGAA
GGTCGTCTGGACAACGTTGTATACCGTATGGGCTTCGGTGCCACTCGTGCAGAAGCACGTCAGCTGGTTA
GCCATAAAGCAATTATGGTAAACGGTCGTGTTGTTAACATCGCTTCTTATCAGGTTAGTCCGAATGACGT
TGTAAGCATTCGTGAGAAAGCGAAGAAGCAGTCTCGCGTGAAAGCCGCTCTGGAGCTGGCTGAGCAGCGT
GAAAAGCCAACCTGGCTGGAAGTTGATGCTGGAAGGTACGTTTAAACTTAATTAACGGCACTCCTCAGCC
AAGTCAAAAGCCTCCGACCGGAGGCTTTTGACTACATGCCCATGGCGTTTACGCCCCGCCCTGCCACTCA
TCGCAGTACTGTTGTAATTCATTAAGCATTCTGCCGACATGGAAGCCATCACAAACGGCATGATGAACCT
GAATCGCCAGCGGCATCAGCACCTTGTCGCCTTGCGTATAATATTTGCCCATAGTGAAAACGGGGGCGAA
GAAGTTGTCCATATTGGCCACGTTTAAATCAAAACTGGTGAAACTCACCCAGGGATTGGCTGAGACGAAA
AACATATTCTCAATAAACCCTTTAGGGAAATAGGCCAGGTTTTCACCGTAACACGCCACATCTTGCGAAT
ATATGTGTAGAAACTGCCGGAAATCGTCGTGGTATTCACTCCAGAGCGATGAAAACGTTTCAGTTTGCTC
ATGGAAAACGGTGTAACAAGGGTGAACACTATCCCATATCACCAGCTCACCGTCTTTCATTGCCATACGG
AACTCCGGATGAGCATTCATCAGGCGGGCAAGAATGTGAATAAAGGCCGGATAAAACTTGTGCTTATTTT
TCTTTACGGTCTTTAAAAAGGCCGTAATATCCAGCTGAACGGTCTGGTTATAGGTACATTGAGCAACTGA
CTGAAATGCCTCAAAATGTTCTTTACGATGCCATTGGGATATATCAACGGTGGTATATCCAGTGATTTTT
TTCTCCATTTTAGCTTCCTTAGCTCCTGAAAATCTCGATAACTCAAAAAATACGCCCGGTAGTGATCTTA
TTTCATTATGGTGAAAGTTGGAACCTCTTACGTGCCAAGCCAAATAGGCCGT
Features (pLannotate 1.2.2; 8 found; start..end, strand, type, name):
     39..777     -  rep_origin     CloDF13 ori: Plasmids containing the CloDF13 (CDF) origin of replication can be propagated in E. coli cells that contain additional plasmids with compatible origins.
    867..912     +  terminator     rrnB T1 terminator: transcription terminator T1 from the E. coli rrnB gene
    927..1805    -  CDS            araC: L-arabinose regulatory protein; araC
   1951..2116    +  promoter       araBAD promoter: araBAD; promoter of the L-arabinose operon of E. coli; the araC regulatory gene is transcribed in the opposite direction (Guzman et al., 1995)
   2166..2696    +  CDS            rpsD (fragment): RS4_ECOLI - Also known as ramA. Experimental evidence at protein level: Swiss-Prot protein existence level 1. Part of the processive rRNA transcription and antitermination complex (rrnTAC). The complex forms an RNA-chaperone ring around the RNA exit tunnel of RNA polymerase (RNAP). It supports rapid transcription and antitermination of rRNA operons, cotranscriptional rRNA folding, and annealing of distal rRNA regions to allow correct ribosome biogenesis. This subunit may play a particular role in long- distance rRNA annealing needed for pre-rRNA processing. From Escherichia coli (strain K12).
   2732..2763    +  terminator     tonB terminator: bidirectional E. coli tonB-P14 transcription terminator
   2782..3438    -  CDS            cat: CAT_ECOLX - Experimental evidence at protein level: Swiss-Prot protein existence level 1. This enzyme is an effector of chloramphenicol resistance in bacteria. From Escherichia coli. This protein is used as a marker in many commonly used cloning vectors, such as pACYC184.
   3439..3536    -  promoter       cat promoter: promoter of the E. coli cat gene encoding chloramphenicol acetyltransferase
