[The description below was written by a language model from this plasmid's Addgene catalogue record and pLannotate feature annotations shown in this document.]
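Description:
MP-J is a small bacterial expression plasmid (about 3.6 kb) from a series of "mutagenesis plasmids" built for untargeted, in vivo mutagenesis of E. coli. It is built on a CloDF13 (CDF) backbone, whose origin of replication is compatible with other common plasmid origins, so it can coexist in the same cell with additional plasmids. The record lists it as high copy. Selection is by chloramphenicol, conferred by a chloramphenicol acetyltransferase (cat) gene driven by its own cat promoter.

The payload is rpsD12, an allele of the E. coli rpsD gene, which encodes ribosomal protein S4 (also known as ramA). The feature annotation detects it only as an rpsD fragment, consistent with an altered or truncated variant rather than the full wild-type coding sequence, although the record does not describe the exact change. The gene sits downstream of the arabinose-inducible araBAD (PBAD) promoter and is followed by the bidirectional tonB terminator. The regulator araC is encoded divergently on the same plasmid, and an rrnB T1 terminator lies between it and the origin. This arrangement provides self-contained control: arabinose induces expression of the candidate mutator, while glucose strongly represses the promoter. The depositors note that this repression matters for keeping the mutator silent while strains are maintained.

The record does not state how rpsD12 raises mutation rates. As a single-gene member of the MP series, the plasmid appears to allow this allele's contribution to inducible, genome-wide mutagenesis to be assessed, for example in directed evolution experiments.
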