Addgene plasmid #69647: MP-J
Purpose: Untargetted Bacterial Mutagenesis
Depositing lab: David Liu. Depositing organization: Harvard University. Publication: Development of potent in vivo mutagenesis plasmids with broad mutational spectra. Badran AH, Liu DR. Nat Commun. 2015 Oct 7;6:8425. doi: 10.1038/ncomms9425. PubMed 26443021.
Backbone
  Vector backbone: CloDF13
  Backbone manufacturer: David Liu Lab
  Backbone size w/o insert (bp): 2992
  Vector type: Bacterial Expression
Growth in bacteria
  Bacterial resistance: Chloramphenicol, 25 μg/mL
  Growth temperature: 37°C
  Growth strain: NEB Turbo
  Copy number: High Copy
Gene/Insert
  Gene/Insert name: rpsD12
  Promoter: E. coli PBAD
  Cloning method: Ligation Independent Cloning
  Sequencing primers: 5′ pBAD-F; 3′ CAT-F
Terms and licenses: Academic/Nonprofit Terms; Industry Terms: Not Available to Industry
Depositor comments: The authors strongly recommend that all MP-carrying strains be maintained in rich media supplemented by 25 mM glucose. The expression of the MP-borne mutators is regulated by the E. coli arabinose pBAD promoter, which is efficiently repressed at high concentrations of glucose. Please consult Badran and Liu, Nature Communications (2015) for more detailed strain maintenance protocols.
How to cite: MP-J was a gift from David Liu (Addgene plasmid # 69647 ; http://n2t.net/addgene:69647 ; RRID:Addgene_69647)
