>Addgene plasmid #69647 | MP-J | addgene partial sequence | sequence record 125283 | pBAD33-F2 5'-ctgtaacaaagcgggaccaa-3'
AAGTCCACATTGATTATTTGCACGGCGTCACACTTTGCTATGCCATAGCATTTTTATCCATAAGATTAGC
GGATCCTACCTGACGCTTTTTATCGCAACTCTCTACTGTTTCTCCATACCCGTTTTTTTGGACGCGTACA
ACTCAAGTCTGACATAAATGACCGCTATGGCAAGATATTTGGGTCCTAAGCTCAAGCTGAGCCGTCGTGA
GGGCACCGACTTATTCCTTAAGTCTGGCGTTCGCGCGATCGATACCAAGTGTAAAATTGAACAAGCTCCT
GGCCAGCACGGTGCGCGTAAACCGCGTCTGTCTGACTATGGTGTGCAGTTGCGTGAAAAGCAAAAAGTTC
GCCGTATCTATGGTGTGCTGGAGCGTCAGTTCCGTAACTACTACAAAGAAGCAGCACGTCTGAAAGGCAA
CACCGGTGAAAACCTGTTGGCTCTGCTGGAAGGTCGTCTGGACAACGTTGTATACCGTATGGGCTTCGGT
GCCACTCGTGCAGAAGCACGTCAGCTGGTTAGCCATAAAGCAATTATGGTAAACGGTCGTGTTGTTAACA
TCGCTTCTTATCAGGTTAGTCCGAATGACGTTGTAAGCATTCGTGAGAAAGCGAAGAAGCAGTCTCGCGT
GAAAGCCGCTCTGGAGCTGGCTGAGCAGCGTGAAAAGCCAACCTGGCTGGAAGTTGATGCTGGAAGGTAC
GTTTAAACTTAATTAACGGCACTCCTCAGCCAAGTCAAAAGCCTCCGACCGGAGGCTTTTGACTACATGC
CCATGGCGTTTACGCCCCGCCCTGCCACTCATCGCAGTACTGTTGTAATTCATTAAGCATTCTGCCGACA
TGGAAGCCATCACAAACGGCATGATGAACCTGA
