>Addgene plasmid #69647 | MP-J | addgene partial sequence | sequence record 128765 | CAT-F 5'-GTTTGTGATGGCTTCCATGTC-3'
CTGCGATGAGTGGCAGGGCGGGGCGTAAACGCCATGGGCATGTAGTCAAAAGCCTCCGGTCGGAGGCTTT
TGACTTGGCTGAGGAGTGCCGTTAATTAAGTTTAAACGTACCTTCCAGCATCAACTTCCAGCCAGGTTGG
CTTTTCACGCTGCTCAGCCAGCTCCAGAGCGGCTTTCACGCGAGACTGCTTCTTCGCTTTCTCACGAATG
CTTACAACGTCATTCGGACTAACCTGATAAGAAGCGATGTTAACAACACGACCGTTTACCATAATTGCTT
TATGGCTAACCAGCTGACGTGCTTCTGCACGAGTGGCACCGAAGCCCATACGGTATACAACGTTGTCCAG
ACGACCTTCCAGCAGAGCCAACAGGTTTTCACCGGTGTTGCCTTTCAGACGTGCTGCTTCTTTGTAGTAG
TTACGGAACTGACGCTCCAGCACACCATAGATACGGCGAACTTTTTGCTTTTCACGCAACTGCACACCAT
AGTCAGACAGACGCGGTTTACGCGCACCGTGCTGGCCAGGAGCTTGTTCAATTTTACACTTGGTATCGAT
CGCGCGAACGCCAGACTTAAGGAATAAGTCGGTGCCCTCACGACGGCTCAGCTTGAGCTTAGGACCCAAA
TATCTTGCCATAGCGGTCATTTATGTCAGACTTGAGTTGTACGCGTCCAAAAAAACGGGTATGGAGAAAC
AGTAGAGAGTTGCGATAAAAAGCGTCAGGTAGGATCCGCTAATCTTATGGATAAAAATGCTATGGCATAG
CAAAGTGTGACGCCGTGCAAATAATCAATGTGGACTT
